>Addgene plasmid #220801 | pT7-NSP5(Y18Stop)SA11 | addgene full sequence | sequence record 444108 | Addgene NGS Result
TCGATCCCGGTTAATACGACTCACTATAGGCTTTTAAAGCGCTACAGTGATGTCTCTCAGTATTGACGTG
ACGAGTCTTCCTTCTATTCCTTCAACTATATAGAAGAATGAATCGTCTTCAACAACGTCAACTCTTTCTG
GAAAATCTATTGGTAGGAGTGAACAGTACATTTCACCAGATGCAGAAGCATTCAATAAATACATGCTGTC
GAAGTCTCCAGAGGATATTGGACCATCTGATTCTGCTTCAAACGATCCACTCACCAGTTTTTCGATTAGA
TCGAATGCAGTTAAGACAAACGCAGACGCTGGCGTGTCTATGGATTCATCAGCACAATCACGACCTTCAA
GTAATGTCGGATGCGATCAAGTGGATTTCTCCTTAAATAAAGGCTTAAAAGTAAAAGCTAATTTGGACTC
ATCAATATCAATATCTACGGATACTAAAAAGGAGAAATCAAAACAAAACCATAAAAGTAGGAAGCACTAC
CCAAGAATTGAAGCAGAGTCTGATTCAGATGATTATGTACTGGATGATTCAGATAGTGATGATGGTAAAT
GTAAGAACTGTAAATATAAGAAGAAATACTTCGCATTAAGAATGAGAATGAAACAAGTCGCAATGCAATT
GATTGAAGATTTGTAAGTCTGACCTGGGAACACACTAGGGAGCTCCCCACTCCCGTTTTGTGACCGGGTC
GGCATGGCATCTCCACCTCCTCGCGGTCCGACCTGGGCATCCGAAGGAGGACGTCGTCCACTCGGATGGC
TAAGGGAGAGCTCAAAAAAAAGGATCCGGCTGCTAACAAAGCCCGAAAGGAAGCTGAGTTGGCTGCTGCC
ACCGCTGAGCAATAACTAGCATAACCCCTTGGGGCCTCTAAACGGGTCTTGAGGGGTTTTTTGCTGAAAG
GAGGAACTATATCCGGATCGAGATCCTCTAGAGTCGACCTGCAGGCATGCAAGCTTGTATTCTATAGTGT
CACCTAAATCGTATGTGTATGATACATAAGGTTATGTATTAATTGTAGCCGCGTTCTAACGACAATATGT
ACAAGCCTAATTGTGTAGCATCTGGCTTACTGAAGCAGACCCTATCATCTCTCTCGTAAACTGCCGTCAG
AGTCGGTTTGGTTGGACGAACCTTCTGAGTTTCTGGTAACGCCGTCCCGCACCCGGAAATGGTCAGCGAA
CCAATCAGCAGGGTCATCGCTAGCCAGATCCTCTACGCCGGACGCATCGTGGCCGGCATCACCGGCGCCA
CAGGTGCGGTTGCTGGCGCCTATATCGCCGACATCACCGATGGGGAAGATCGGGCTCGCCACTTCGGGCT
CATGAGCGCTTGTTTCGGCGTGGGTATGGTGGCAGGCCCCGTGGCCGGGGGACTGTTGGGCGCCATCTCC
TTGCACCATTCCTTGCGGCGGCGGTGCTCAACGGCCTCAACCTACTACTGGGCTGCTTCTTAATGCAGGA
GTCGCATAAGGGAGAGCGTCGAATGGTGCACTCTCAGTACAATCTGCTCTGATGCCGCATAGTTAAGCCA
GCCCCGACACCCGCCAACACCCGCTGACGCGCCCTGACGGGCTTGTCTGCTCCCGGCATCCGCTTACAGA
CAAGCTGTGACCGTCTCCGGGAGCTGCATGTGTCAGAGGTTTTCACCGTCATCACCGAAACGCGCGAGAC
GAAAGGGCCTCGTGATACGCCTATTTTTATAGGTTAATGTCATGATAATAATGGTTTCTTAGACGTCAGG
TGGCACTTTTCGGGGAAATGTGCGCGGAACCCCTATTTGTTTATTTTTCTAAATACATTCAAATATGTAT
CCGCTCATGAGACAATAACCCTGATAAATGCTTCAATAATATTGAAAAAGGAAGAGTATGAGTATTCAAC
ATTTCCGTGTCGCCCTTATTCCCTTTTTTGCGGCATTTTGCCTTCCTGTTTTTGCTCACCCAGAAACGCT
GGTGAAAGTAAAAGATGCTGAAGATCAGTTGGGTGCACGAGTGGGTTACATCGAACTGGATCTCAACAGC
GGTAAGATCCTTGAGAGTTTTCGCCCCGAAGAACGTTTTCCAATGATGAGCACTTTTAAAGTTCTGCTAT
GTGGCGCGGTATTATCCCGTATTGACGCCGGGCAAGAGCAACTCGGTCGCCGCATACACTATTCTCAGAA
TGACTTGGTTGAGTACTCACCAGTCACAGAAAAGCATCTTACGGATGGCATGACAGTAAGAGAATTATGC
AGTGCTGCCATAACCATGAGTGATAACACTGCGGCCAACTTACTTCTGACAACGATCGGAGGACCGAAGG
AGCTAACCGCTTTTTTGCACAACATGGGGGATCATGTAACTCGCCTTGATCGTTGGGAACCGGAGCTGAA
TGAAGCCATACCAAACGACGAGCGTGACACCACGATGCCTGTAGCAATGGCAACAACGTTGCGCAAACTA
TTAACTGGCGAACTACTTACTCTAGCTTCCCGGCAACAATTAATAGACTGGATGGAGGCGGATAAAGTTG
CAGGACCACTTCTGCGCTCGGCCCTTCCGGCTGGCTGGTTTATTGCTGATAAATCTGGAGCCGGTGAGCG
TGGGTCTCGCGGTATCATTGCAGCACTGGGGCCAGATGGTAAGCCCTCCCGTATCGTAGTTATCTACACG
ACGGGGAGTCAGGCAACTATGGATGAACGAAATAGACAGATCGCTGAGATAGGTGCCTCACTGATTAAGC
ATTGGTAACTGTCAGACCAAGTTTACTCATATATACTTTAGATTGATTTAAAACTTCATTTTTAATTTAA
AAGGATCTAGGTGAAGATCCTTTTTGATAATCTCATGACCAAAATCCCTTAACGTGAGTTTTCGTTCCAC
TGAGCGTCAGACCCCGTAGAAAAGATCAAAGGATCTTCTTGAGATCCTTTTTTTCTGCGCGTAATCTGCT
GCTTGCAAACAAAAAAACCACCGCTACCAGCGGTGGTTTGTTTGCCGGATCAAGAGCTACCAACTCTTTT
TCCGAAGGTAACTGGCTTCAGCAGAGCGCAGATACCAAATACTGTTCTTCTAGTGTAGCCGTAGTTAGGC
CACCACTTCAAGAACTCTGTAGCACCGCCTACATACCTCGCTCTGCTAATCCTGTTACCAGTGGCTGCTG
CCAGTGGCGATAAGTCGTGTCTTACCGGGTTGGACTCAAGACGATAGTTACCGGATAAGGCGCAGCGGTC
GGGCTGAACGGGGGGTTCGTGCACACAGCCCAGCTTGGAGCGAACGACCTACACCGAACTGAGATACCTA
CAGCGTGAGCTATGAGAAAGCGCCACGCTTCCCGAAGGGAGAAAGGCGGACAGGTATCCGGTAAGCGGCA
GGGTCGGAACAGGAGAGCGCACGAGGGAGCTTCCAGGGGGAAACGCCTGGTATCTTTATAGTCCTGTCGG
GTTTCGCCACCTCTGACTTGAGCGTCGATTTTTGTGATGCTCGTCAGGGGGGCGGAGCCTATGGAAAAAC
GCCAGCAACGCGGCCTTTTTACGGTTCCTGGCCTTTTGCTGGCCTTTTGCTCACATGTTCTTTCCTGCGT
TATCCCCTGATTCTGTGGATAACCGTATTACCGCCTTTGAGTGAGCTGATACCGCTCGCCGCAGCCGAAC
GACCGAGCGCAGCGAGTCAGTGAGCGAGGAAGCGGAAGAGCGCCCAATACGCAAACCGCCTCTCCCCGCG
CATTGGCCGATTCATTAATGCAGGGGGATA
Features (pLannotate 1.2.2; 14 found; start..end, strand, type, name):
     12..30      +  promoter       T7 promoter: promoter for bacteriophage T7 RNA polymerase
     50..643     +  CDS            NSP5_ROTSH: Experimental evidence at protein level: Swiss-Prot protein existence level 1. Plays an essential role in the viral genome replication. Participates, together with NSP2, in the formation of viral factories (viroplasms) which are large inclusions in the host cytoplasm where replication intermediates are assembled and viral RNA replication takes place. Orchestrates the recruitment of viroplasmic proteins such as capsid proteins to these factories. From Rotavirus A (isolate RVA/Monkey/South Africa/SA11-H96/1958/G3P5B[2]) (RV-A) (Simian Agent 11 (isolate SI/South Africa/H96/58)).
    693..784     +  ncRNA          HDV ribozyme: Accession: RF00094 - Hepatitis delta virus ribozyme
    799..848     +  CDS            SET1 (fragment): solubility-enhancement tag derived from T7 phage gene 10B
    856..903     +  terminator     T7 terminator: transcription terminator for bacteriophage T7 RNA polymerase
    932..966     +  misc_feature   MCS (fragment): pUC18/19 multiple cloning site
    971..989     -  promoter       SP6 promoter: promoter for bacteriophage SP6 RNA polymerase
   1217..1492    +  CDS            TcR (fragment): tetracycline efflux protein; tet; confers resistance to tetracycline
   1493..1541    -  misc_feature   bom (fragment): basis of mobility region from pBR322
   1643..1678    -  CDS            rop (fragment): Rop protein, which maintains plasmids at low copy number; rop
   1773..1877    +  promoter       AmpR promoter: bla
   1878..2738    +  CDS            AmpR: β-lactamase; bla; confers resistance to ampicillin, carbenicillin, and related antibiotics
   2909..3497    +  rep_origin     ori: high-copy-number ColE1/pMB1/pBR322/pUC origin of replication
   3680..3733    +  CDS            lacI (fragment): lac repressor; lacI; The lac repressor binds to the lac operator to inhibit transcription in E. coli. This inhibition can be relieved by adding lactose or isopropyl-β-D-thiogalactopyranoside (IPTG).
