[The description below was written by a language model from this plasmid's Addgene catalogue record and pLannotate feature annotations shown in this document.]
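Description:
pT7-NSP5(Y18Stop)SA11 is a 3.7 kb bacterial plasmid built on the pT7 backbone, a T7-driven transcription vector carrying a cDNA copy of the NSP5-encoding gene segment of simian rotavirus SA11. It is maintained in E. coli at high copy number through a ColE1/pUC-type origin and selected with ampicillin via the bla (AmpR) gene and its native promoter. The remaining backbone annotations (partial TcR, bom, rop, lacI and a pUC MCS remnant, plus an SP6 promoter on the opposite strand) are short fragments left over from the vector's construction and are not expected to be functional parts of the design.

The payload is arranged as T7 promoter, NSP5 sequence, hepatitis delta virus (HDV) ribozyme, then T7 terminator. In this layout T7 RNA polymerase starts transcription just upstream of the viral cDNA, and self-cleavage by the HDV ribozyme trims the transcript to give a defined 3′ end, an arrangement commonly used to produce RNAs with authentic viral termini. A short annotated "SET1" fragment between ribozyme and terminator derives from T7 phage gene 10 sequence and is probably just part of the terminator region.

NSP5 normally acts with NSP2 to form viroplasms, the cytoplasmic factories where rotavirus RNA replication and assembly occur. Here, tyrosine 18 is replaced by a stop codon, so although the annotation tool matches the full-length NSP5 reading frame, translation should yield only a 17-residue peptide. The stated purpose is expression of this short NSP5 product. Such a construct would effectively serve as an NSP5 knockout version of the segment, though the record does not describe specific experiments or any reverse-genetics use.
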