Addgene plasmid #220801: pT7-NSP5(Y18Stop)SA11
Purpose: Express the short NSP5 protein (17 amino acids)
Depositing lab: Alex Borodavka. Depositing organization: University of Cambridge.
Backbone
  Vector backbone: pT7
  Vector type: Other
Growth in bacteria
  Bacterial resistance: Ampicillin, 100 μg/mL
  Growth temperature: 37°C
  Growth strain: DH5alpha
  Copy number: High Copy
Gene/Insert
  Gene/Insert name: Rotavirus SA11 17aaNSP5
  Species: Rotavirus SA11
  Mutation: Y18Stop
  Cloning method: Restriction Enzyme; 5′ cloning site Unknown (unknown if destroyed)
Terms and licenses: Academic/Nonprofit Terms; Industry Terms: Not Available to Industry
How to cite: pT7-NSP5(Y18Stop)SA11 was a gift from Alex Borodavka (Addgene plasmid # 220801 ; http://n2t.net/addgene:220801 ; RRID:Addgene_220801)
