>Addgene plasmid #220801 | pT7-NSP5(Y18Stop)SA11 | depositor partial sequence | sequence record 432238 | Partial
GGCTTTTAAAGCGCTACAGTGATGTCTCTCAGTATTGACGTGACGAGTCTTCCTTCTATTCCTTCAACTA
TATAGAAGAATGAATCGTCTTCAACAACGTCAACTCTTTCTGGAAAATCTATTGGTAGGAGTGAACAGTA
CATTTCACCAGATGCAGAAGCATTCAATAAATACATGCTGTCGAAGTCTCCAGAGGATATTGGACCATCT
GATTCTGCTTCAAACGATCCACTCACCAGTTTTTCGATTAGATCGAATGCAGTTAAGACAAACGCAGACG
CTGGCGTGTCTATGGATTCATCAGCACAATCACGACCTTCAAGTAATGTCGGATGCGATCAAGTGGATTT
CTCCTTAAATAAAGGCTTAAAAGTAAAAGCTAATTTGGACTCATCAATATCAATATCTACGGATACTAAA
AAGGAGAAATCAAAACAAAACCATAAAAGTAGGAAGCACTACCCAAGAATTGAAGCAGAGTCTGATTCAG
ATGATTATGTACTGGATGATTCAGATAGTGATGATGGTAAATGTAAGAACTGTAAATATAAGAAGAAATA
CTTCGCATTAAGAATGAGAATGAAACAAGTCGCAATGCAATTGATTGAAGATTTGTAAGTCTGACCTGGG
AACACACTAGGGAGCTCCCCACTCCCGTTTTGTGA
